Addgene plasmid #236704: pAAVLINK-EF1alpha-5' IQGAP3
Purpose: 5' AAVLINK plasmid for IQGAP3 expression
Depositing lab: Zhonghua Lu. Depositing organization: Shenzhen Institute of Advanced Technology (SIAT), Chinese Academy of Sciences. Publication: AAVLINK: A potent DNA-recombination method for large cargo delivery in gene therapy. Lin J, Lin Y, Liu N, Cao W, Zhang J, Wen S, Zhang Y, Liao W, Hong Z, Lin Y, Liu Q, Liu H, Li Q, Chen B, Li M, Luo Z, Yang L, Yang Y, Zheng SH, Wang Y, Chu H, Hu Y, Qin Y, Luo BX, Tian S, Chen Y, Yan T, Yang L, Wang H, Liu T, Jiang Y, Lu Z. Cell. 2026 Feb 5;189(3):969-986.e17. doi: 10.1016/j.cell.2025.12.039. Epub 2026 Jan 27. PubMed 41605211.
Backbone
  Vector backbone: pAAV-hSyn-EGFP
  Backbone manufacturer: Addgene
  Vector type: AAV
Growth in bacteria
  Bacterial resistance: Ampicillin, 100 μg/mL
  Growth temperature: 37°C
  Growth strain: NEB Stable
  Copy number: High Copy
Gene/Insert
  Gene/Insert name: IQGAP3
  Species: H. sapiens (human)
  Entrez Gene: IQGAP3
  Promoter: EF1alpha
  Tag / fusion protein: HA (N terminal on insert)
  Cloning method: Restriction Enzyme; 5′ cloning site unknown (unknown if destroyed)
Terms and licenses: Academic/Nonprofit Terms; Industry Terms: Not Available to Industry
Depositor comments: The depositor confirms that discrepancies between the depositor's sequence and Addgene's sequences have no functional consequences (Addgene NGS finds a 22 bp deletion in R-ITR) See publication for corresponding AAV Link vectors.
How to cite: pAAVLINK-EF1alpha-5' IQGAP3 was a gift from Zhonghua Lu (Addgene plasmid # 236704 ; http://n2t.net/addgene:236704 ; RRID:Addgene_236704)
