[The description below was written by a language model from this plasmid's Addgene catalogue record and pLannotate feature annotations shown in this document.]
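Description:
pAAVLINK-EF1alpha-5' IQGAP3 is an adeno-associated virus transfer plasmid, built on the pAAV-hSyn-EGFP backbone, that carries the upstream half of a split expression cassette for human IQGAP3. It belongs to the AAVLINK system, a DNA-recombination approach for delivering cargoes too large for a single AAV genome, and is meant to be paired with a corresponding 3' vector described in the associated publication. In bacteria the roughly 6.6 kb plasmid replicates from a high-copy ColE1/pUC-type origin and is selected with ampicillin through the β-lactamase gene. An f1 phage origin is also present, along with small remnants of pBR322 bom and rop sequences. The use of a recombination-deficient growth strain reflects the instability of ITR repeats. Sequencing detected a 22 bp deletion in the right ITR, which the depositor states has no functional consequence, and the ITRs are annotated only as fragments.

Between the AAV2 inverted terminal repeats, an EF-1α core promoter followed by a truncated HTLV-1 5' LTR segment (a composite arrangement commonly used to boost expression) drives an IQGAP3 coding fragment of about 3 kb. The catalogue entry lists an N-terminal HA tag, although the feature table does not annotate it separately. The coding fragment runs directly into a partial chimeric β-globin/immunoglobulin intron, consistent with a splice-donor half, and then a lox2272 site. No polyadenylation signal is annotated. This layout suggests that Cre-mediated recombination at lox2272 joins the 5' genome to its partner in co-transduced cells, with the lox junction lying in an intron that is spliced out to yield full-length IQGAP3 mRNA. The record itself does not spell out this mechanism or the source of Cre.
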