Features (pLannotate 1.2.2; 15 found; start..end, strand, type, name):
     12..39      +  repeat_region  AAV2 ITR (fragment): inverted terminal repeat of adeno-associated virus serotype 2 inverted
     68..95      +  repeat_region  AAV2 ITR (fragment): inverted terminal repeat of adeno-associated virus serotype 2 inverted
    175..386     +  promoter       EF-1α core promoter: core promoter for human elongation factor EF-1α
    399..667     +  LTR            5' LTR (truncated): truncated 5' long terminal repeat (LTR) from human T-cell leukemia virus (HTLV) type 1
    737..3799    +  CDS            IQGAP3 (fragment): IQGA3_HUMAN - Experimental evidence at protein level: Swiss-Prot protein existence level 1. From Homo sapiens (Human).
   3797..3837    +  intron         chimeric intron (fragment): chimera between introns from human β-globin and immunoglobulin heavy chain genes
   3846..3874    +  protein_bind   lox2272 (fragment): Cre-mediated recombination occurs in the 8-bp core sequence (GGATACTT). lox2272 sites are compatible with each other, but incompatible with loxP or loxN sites (Lee and Saito, 1988). Cre recombinase
   3919..4000    +  repeat_region  AAV2 ITR (fragment): inverted terminal repeat of adeno-associated virus serotype 2 inverted
   4042..4093    -  misc_feature   bom (fragment): basis of mobility region from pBR322
   4112..4567    +  rep_origin     f1 ori (sequence partly withheld): f1 bacteriophage origin of replication; arrow indicates direction of (+) strand synthesis
   4568..4617    -  misc_feature   bom (fragment): basis of mobility region from pBR322
   4719..4754    -  CDS            rop (fragment): Rop protein, which maintains plasmids at low copy number; rop
   4849..4953    +  promoter       AmpR promoter: bla
   4954..5814    +  CDS            AmpR: β-lactamase; bla; confers resistance to ampicillin, carbenicillin, and related antibiotics
   5985..6573    +  rep_origin     ori: high-copy-number ColE1/pMB1/pBR322/pUC origin of replication
>Addgene plasmid #236704 | pAAVLINK-EF1alpha-5' IQGAP3 | addgene full sequence | sequence record 480228 | Addgene NGS Result
CCTGCAGGCAGCTGCGCGCTCGCTCGCTCACTGAGGCCGCCCGGGCGTCGGGCGACCTTTGGTCGCCCGG
CCTCAGTGAGCGAGCGAGCGCGCAGAGAGGGAGTGGCCAACTCCATCACTAGGGGTTCCTGCGGCCGCAC
GCGTGGATCTGCGATCGCTCCGGTGCCCGTCAGTGGGCAGAGCGCACATCGCCCACAGTCCCCGAGAAGT
TGGGGGGAGGGGTCGGCAATTGAACGGGTGCCTAGAGAAGGTGGCGCGGGGTAAACTGGGAAAGTGATGT
CGTGTACTGGCTCCGCCTTTTTCCCGAGGGTGGGGGAGAACCGTATATAAGTGCAGTAGTCGCCGTGAAC
GTTCTTTTTCGCAACGGGTTTGCCGCCAGAACACAGCTGAAGCTTCGAGGGGCTCGCATCTCTCCTTCAC
GCGCCCGCCGCCCTACCTGAGGCCGCCATCCACGCCGGTTGAGTCGCGTTCTGCCGCCTCCCGCCTGTGG
TGCCTCCTGAACTGCGTCCGCCGTCTAGGTAAGTTTAAAGCTCAGGTCGAGACCGGGCCTTTGTCCGGCG
CTCCCTTGGAGCCTACCTAGACTCAGCCGGCTCTCCACGCTTTGCCTGACCCTGCTTGCTCAACTCTACG
TCTTTGTTTCGTTTTCTGTTCTGCGCCGTTACAGATCCAAGCTGTGACCGGCGCCTACCGTACGGCCACC
ATGTACCCTTATGACGTACCTGACTATGCTGGATCTGAGAGGAGAGCAGCGGGCCCAGGCTGGGCAGCCT
ATGAACGCCTCACAGCTGAGGAGATGGATGAGCAGAGGCGGCAGAATGTTGCCTATCAGTACCTGTGCCG
GCTGGAGGAGGCCAAGCGCTGGATGGAGGCCTGCCTGAAGGAGGAGCTTCCTTCCCCGGTGGAGCTGGAG
GAGAGCCTTCGGAATGGAGTGCTGCTGGCCAAGCTGGGCCACTGTTTTGCACCCTCCGTGGTTCCGTTGA
AGAAGATCTACGATGTGGAGCAGCTGCGGTACCAGGCAACTGGCTTACATTTCCGTCACACAGACAACAT
CAACTTTTGGCTATCTGCAATAGCCCACATCGGTCTGCCTTCGACCTTCTTCCCAGAGACCACGGACATC
TATGACAAAAAGAACATGCCCCGGGTAGTCTACTGCATCCATGCTCTCAGTCTCTTCCTCTTCCGGCTGG
GATTGGCCCCTCAGATACATGATCTATACGGGAAAGTGAAATTCACAGCTGAGGAACTCAGCAACATGGC
GTCCGAACTGGCCAAATATGGCCTCCAGCTGCCTGCCTTCAGCAAGATCGGGGGCATCTTGGCCAATGAG
CTCTCGGTGGATGAGGCTGCAGTCCATGCAGCTGTTCTTGCCATCAATGAAGCAGTGGAGCGAGGGGTGG
TGGAGGACACCCTGGCTGCCTTGCAGAATCCCAGTGCTCTTCTGGAGAATCTCCGAGAGCCTCTGGCAGC
CGTCTACCAGGAGATGCTGGCCCAGGCCAAGATGGAGAAGGCAGCCAATGCCAGGAACCATGATGACAGA
GAAAGCCAGGACATCTATGACCACTACCTAACTCAGGCTGAAATCCAGGGCAATATCAACCATGTCAACG
TCCATGGGGCTCTAGAAGTTGTTGATGATGCCCTGGAAAGACAGAGCCCTGAAGCCTTGCTCAAGGCCCT
TCAAGACCCTGCCCTGGCCCTGCGAGGGGTGAGGAGAGACTTTGCTGACTGGTACCTGGAGCAGCTGAAC
TCAGACAGAGAGCAGAAGGCACAGGAGCTGGGCCTGGTGGAGCTTCTGGAAAAGGAGGAAGTCCAGGCTG
GTGTGGCTGCAGCCAACACAAAGGGTGATCAGGAACAAGCCATGCTCCACGCTGTGCAGCGGATCAACAA
AGCCATCCGGAGGGGAGTGGCGGCTGACACTGTGAAGGAGCTGATGTGCCCTGAGGCCCAGCTGCCTCCA
CTGTACCCTGTTGCATCGTCTATGTACCAGCTGGAGCTGGCAGTGCTCCAGCAGCAGCAGGGGGAGCTTG
GCCAGGAGGAGCTCTTCGTGGCTGTGGAGATGCTCTCAGCTGTGGTCCTGATTAACCGGGCCCTGGAGGC
CCGGGATGCCAGTGGCTTCTGGAGCAGCCTGGTGAACCCTGCCACAGGCCTGGCTGAGGTGGAAGGAGAA
AATGCCCAGCGTTACTTCGATGCCCTGCTGAAATTGCGACAGGAGCGTGGGATGGGTGAGGACTTCCTGA
GCTGGAATGACCTGCAGGCCACCGTGAGCCAGGTCAATGCACAGACCCAGGAAGAGACTGACCGGGTCCT
TGCAGTCAGCCTCATCAATGAGGCTCTGGACAAAGGCAGCCCTGAGAAGACTCTGTCTGCCCTACTGCTT
CCTGCAGCTGGCCTAGATGATGTCAGCCTCCCTGTCGCCCCTCGGTACCATCTCCTCCTTGTGGCAGCCA
AAAGGCAGAAGGCCCAGGTGACAGGGGATCCTGGAGCTGTGCTGTGGCTTGAGGAGATCCGCCAGGGAGT
GGTCAGAGCCAACCAGGACACTAATACAGCTCAGAGAATGGCTCTTGGTGTGGCTGCCATCAATCAAGCC
ATCAAGGAGGGCAAGGCAGCCCAGACTGAGCGGGTGTTGAGGAACCCCGCAGTGGCCCTTCGAGGGGTAG
TTCCCGACTGTGCCAACGGCTACCAGCGAGCCCTGGAAAGTGCCATGGCAAAGAAACAGCGTCCAGCAGA
CACAGCTTTCTGGGTTCAACATGACATGAAGGATGGCACTGCCTACTACTTCCATCTGCAGACCTTCCAG
GGGATCTGGGAGCAACCTCCTGGCTGCCCCCTCAACACCTCTCACCTGACCCGGGAGGAGATCCAGTCAG
CTGTCACCAAGGTCACTGCTGCCTATGACCGCCAACAGCTCTGGAAAGCCAACGTCGGCTTTGTTATCCA
GCTCCAGGCCCGCCTCCGTGGCTTCCTAGTTCGGCAGAAGTTTGCTGAGCATTCCCACTTTCTGAGGACC
TGGCTCCCAGCAGTCATCAAGATCCAGGCTCATTGGCGGGGTTATAGGCAGCGGAAGATTTACCTGGAGT
GGTTGCAGTATTTTAAAGCAAACCTGGATGCCATAATCAAGATCCAGGCCTGGGCCCGGATGTGGGCAGC
TCGGAGGCAATACCTGAGGCGTCTGCACTACTTCCAGAAGAATGTTAACTCCATTGTGAAGATCCAGGCA
TTTTTCCGAGCCAGGAAAGCCCAAGATGACTACAGGATATTAGTGCATGCACCCCACCCTCCTCTCAGTG
TGGTACGCAGATTTGCCCATCTCTTGAATCAAAGCCAGCAAGACTTCTTGGCTGAGGCAGAGCTGCTGAA
GCTCCAGGAAGAGGTAGTTAGGAAGATCCGATCCAATCAGCAGCTGGAGCAGGACCTCAACATCATGGAC
ATCAAGATTGGCCTGCTGGTGAAGAACCGGATCACTCTGCAGGAAGTGGTCTCCCACTGCAAGAAGCTGA
CCAAGAGGAATAAGGAACAGCTGTCAGATATGATGGTTCTGGACAAGCAGAAGGGTTTAAAGTCGCTGAG
CAAAGAGAAACGGCAGAAACTAGAAGCATACCAACACCTCTTCTACCTGCTCCAGACTCAGCCCATCTAC
CTGGCCAAGCTGATCTTTCAGATGCCACAGAACAAAACCACCAAGTTCATGGAGGCAGTGATTTTCAGCC
TGTACAACTATGCCTCCAGCCGCCGAGAGGCCTATCTCCTGCTCCAGCTGTTCAAGACAGCACTCCAGGA
GGAAATCAAGTCAAAGGTAAGTATCAAGGTTACAAGACAGGTTTAAGGAGACCAATAAGCTATTATTCGT
ATAGGATACTTTATACGAAGTTATTAAGTTATGGAGACCGGTGTGGCACGTGCGGACCGAGCGGCCGCAG
GAACCCCTAGTGATGGAGTTGGCCACTCCCTCTCTGCGCGCTCGCTCGCTCACTGAGGCCGGGCGACCAA
AGGTCGCCCGGCCTCAGTGAGCGAGCGAGCGCGCAGCTGCCTGCAGGGGCGCCTGATGCGGTATTTTCTC
CTTACGCATCTGTGCGGTATTTCACACCGCATA
[95 nt withheld, positions 4094-4188]
T
[46 nt withheld, positions 4190-4235]
C
[141 nt withheld, positions 4237-4377]
CCTTTGACGTTGGAGTCCACGTTCTTT
[37 nt withheld, positions 4405-4441]
ACTCTATCTCGGGCTATTCTTTTGATTTATAAGGGATTTTGCCGATTTCGGTCTATTGGTTAAAAAATGA
GCTGATTTAACAAAAATTTAACGCGAATTTTAACAAAATATTAACGTTTACAATTTTATGGTGCACTCTC
AGTACAATCTGCTCTGATGCCGCATAGTTAAGCCAGCCCCGACACCCGCCAACACCCGCTGACGCGCCCT
GACGGGCTTGTCTGCTCCCGGCATCCGCTTACAGACAAGCTGTGACCGTCTCCGGGAGCTGCATGTGTCA
GAGGTTTTCACCGTCATCACCGAAACGCGCGAGACGAAAGGGCCTCGTGATACGCCTATTTTTATAGGTT
AATGTCATGATAATAATGGTTTCTTAGACGTCAGGTGGCACTTTTCGGGGAAATGTGCGCGGAACCCCTA
TTTGTTTATTTTTCTAAATACATTCAAATATGTATCCGCTCATGAGACAATAACCCTGATAAATGCTTCA
ATAATATTGAAAAAGGAAGAGTATGAGTATTCAACATTTCCGTGTCGCCCTTATTCCCTTTTTTGCGGCA
TTTTGCCTTCCTGTTTTTGCTCACCCAGAAACGCTGGTGAAAGTAAAAGATGCTGAAGATCAGTTGGGTG
CACGAGTGGGTTACATCGAACTGGATCTCAACAGCGGTAAGATCCTTGAGAGTTTTCGCCCCGAAGAACG
TTTTCCAATGATGAGCACTTTTAAAGTTCTGCTATGTGGCGCGGTATTATCCCGTATTGACGCCGGGCAA
GAGCAACTCGGTCGCCGCATACACTATTCTCAGAATGACTTGGTTGAGTACTCACCAGTCACAGAAAAGC
ATCTTACGGATGGCATGACAGTAAGAGAATTATGCAGTGCTGCCATAACCATGAGTGATAACACTGCGGC
CAACTTACTTCTGACAACGATCGGAGGACCGAAGGAGCTAACCGCTTTTTTGCACAACATGGGGGATCAT
GTAACTCGCCTTGATCGTTGGGAACCGGAGCTGAATGAAGCCATACCAAACGACGAGCGTGACACCACGA
TGCCTGTAGCAATGGCAACAACGTTGCGCAAACTATTAACTGGCGAACTACTTACTCTAGCTTCCCGGCA
ACAATTAATAGACTGGATGGAGGCGGATAAAGTTGCAGGACCACTTCTGCGCTCGGCCCTTCCGGCTGGC
TGGTTTATTGCTGATAAATCTGGAGCCGGTGAGCGTGGGTCTCGCGGTATCATTGCAGCACTGGGGCCAG
ATGGTAAGCCCTCCCGTATCGTAGTTATCTACACGACGGGGAGTCAGGCAACTATGGATGAACGAAATAG
ACAGATCGCTGAGATAGGTGCCTCACTGATTAAGCATTGGTAACTGTCAGACCAAGTTTACTCATATATA
CTTTAGATTGATTTAAAACTTCATTTTTAATTTAAAAGGATCTAGGTGAAGATCCTTTTTGATAATCTCA
TGACCAAAATCCCTTAACGTGAGTTTTCGTTCCACTGAGCGTCAGACCCCGTAGAAAAGATCAAAGGATC
TTCTTGAGATCCTTTTTTTCTGCGCGTAATCTGCTGCTTGCAAACAAAAAAACCACCGCTACCAGCGGTG
GTTTGTTTGCCGGATCAAGAGCTACCAACTCTTTTTCCGAAGGTAACTGGCTTCAGCAGAGCGCAGATAC
CAAATACTGTTCTTCTAGTGTAGCCGTAGTTAGGCCACCACTTCAAGAACTCTGTAGCACCGCCTACATA
CCTCGCTCTGCTAATCCTGTTACCAGTGGCTGCTGCCAGTGGCGATAAGTCGTGTCTTACCGGGTTGGAC
TCAAGACGATAGTTACCGGATAAGGCGCAGCGGTCGGGCTGAACGGGGGGTTCGTGCACACAGCCCAGCT
TGGAGCGAACGACCTACACCGAACTGAGATACCTACAGCGTGAGCTATGAGAAAGCGCCACGCTTCCCGA
AGGGAGAAAGGCGGACAGGTATCCGGTAAGCGGCAGGGTCGGAACAGGAGAGCGCACGAGGGAGCTTCCA
GGGGGAAACGCCTGGTATCTTTATAGTCCTGTCGGGTTTCGCCACCTCTGACTTGAGCGTCGATTTTTGT
GATGCTCGTCAGGGGGGCGGAGCCTATGGAAAAACGCCAGCAACGCGGCCTTTTTACGGTTCCTGGCCTT
TTGCTGGCCTTTTGCTCACATGT
